Addgene plasmid #196356: pKM263-USP40
Purpose: protein expression of the GST-tagged catalytic domain
Depositing lab: Stefan Knapp. Depositing organization: Goethe-Universitaet Frankfurt am Main.
Backbone
  Vector backbone: pKM263
  Vector type: Bacterial Expression
Growth in bacteria
  Bacterial resistance: Ampicillin, 100 μg/mL
  Growth temperature: 37°C
  Growth strain: DH5alpha
  Copy number: Unknown
Gene/Insert
  Gene/Insert name: USP40 catalytic domain
  Species: H. sapiens (human)
  Mutation: contains only R35-Q383
  Promoter: T7
  Tag / fusion protein: His6-GST-TEV (N terminal on insert)
  Cloning method: Gibson Cloning
Terms and licenses: Academic/Nonprofit Terms; Industry Terms: Not Available to Industry
How to cite: pKM263-USP40 was a gift from Stefan Knapp (Addgene plasmid # 196356 ; http://n2t.net/addgene:196356 ; RRID:Addgene_196356)
