[The description below was written by a language model from this plasmid's Addgene catalogue record and pLannotate feature annotations shown in this document.]
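Description:
pKM263-USP40 is a 6.2 kb bacterial expression plasmid built on the pKM263 backbone for producing the catalytic domain of human USP40, a ubiquitin-specific protease family member, as a GST fusion in E. coli. The backbone has a pBR322/pET-like architecture. It carries a ColE1/pMB1-type origin with the adjacent bom mobilisation region and a rop gene, which generally keeps such plasmids at lower copy number, although the catalogue lists copy number as unknown. Selection is by ampicillin through the bla (AmpR) gene and its own promoter. The tetracycline resistance gene appears only as two fragments flanking the expression cassette, along with the tet promoter. These look like remnants of the pBR322 parent interrupted by the cassette, so they should not be taken as a functional marker.

The expression cassette is driven by a T7 promoter followed by the phage T7 gene 10 ribosome binding site, so it requires a host that supplies T7 RNA polymerase. No lac operator or lacI is annotated in the feature table. The open reading frame encodes an N-terminal 6xHis tag and Schistosoma japonicum GST. According to the catalogue, a TEV protease cleavage site follows, although it is not separately annotated. Next comes the USP40 fragment, limited to residues R35–Q383 and inserted by Gibson cloning. A T7 terminator closes the unit. The short gene 10-derived match just upstream of it is probably residual vector sequence rather than a deliberate tag.

The dual His/GST tag allows nickel or glutathione affinity purification, and TEV cleavage can release the isolated domain. This suits recombinant protein production for biochemical or structural work, though the record does not specify downstream applications. The matched database entry notes that USP40 may be catalytically inactive.
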