Features (pLannotate 1.2.2; 16 found; start..end, strand, type, name):
     78..458     +  CDS            YPB1_ECOLX: Protein predicted: Swiss-Prot protein existence level 4. From Escherichia coli.
    700..1600    -  CDS            TcR (fragment): tetracycline efflux protein; tet; confers resistance to tetracycline
   1622..1640    +  promoter       T7 promoter: promoter for bacteriophage T7 RNA polymerase
   1672..1694    +  RBS            RBS: efficient ribosome binding site from bacteriophage T7 gene 10 (Olins and Rangwala, 1989)
   1705..1722    +  CDS            6xHis: 6xHis affinity tag
   1732..2377    +  CDS            GST (fragment): glutathione S-transferase from Schistosoma japonicum
   2359..3456    +  CDS            USP40 (fragment): UBP40_HUMAN - Experimental evidence at protein level: Swiss-Prot protein existence level 1. May be catalytically inactive. From Homo sapiens (Human).
   3518..3567    +  CDS            SET1 (fragment): solubility-enhancement tag derived from T7 phage gene 10B
   3575..3622    +  terminator     T7 terminator: transcription terminator for bacteriophage T7 RNA polymerase
   3645..3749    -  CDS            TcR (fragment): tetracycline efflux protein; tet; confers resistance to tetracycline
   3797..3825    -  promoter       tet promoter: E. coli promoter for tetracycline efflux protein gene
   3938..4042    +  promoter       AmpR promoter: bla
   4043..4903    +  CDS            AmpR: β-lactamase; bla; confers resistance to ampicillin, carbenicillin, and related antibiotics
   5074..5662    +  rep_origin     ori: high-copy-number ColE1/pMB1/pBR322/pUC origin of replication
   5848..5987    -  misc_feature   bom: basis of mobility region from pBR322
   6089..61      -  CDS            rop (across the origin): Rop protein, which maintains plasmids at low copy number; rop
>Addgene plasmid #196356 | pKM263-USP40 | addgene full sequence | sequence record 386259 | Addgene NGS Result
TTAATGTCTGGCTTCTGATAAAGCGGGCCATGTTAAGGGCGGTTTTTTCCTGTTTGGTCACTGATGCCTC
CGTGTAAGGGGGATTTCTGTTCATGGGGGTAATGATACCGATGAAACGAGAGAGGATGCTCACGATACGG
GTTACTGATGATGAACATGCCCGGTTACTGGAACGTTGTGAGGGTAAACAACTGGCGGTATGGATGCGGC
GGGACCAGAGAAAAATCACTCAGGGTCAATGCCAGCGCTTCGTTAATACAGATGTAGGTGTTCCACAGGG
TAGCCAGCAGCATCCTGCGATGCAGATCCGGAACATAATGGTGCAGGGCGCTGACTTCCGCGTTTCCAGA
CTTTACGAAACACGGAAACCGAAGACCATTCATGTTGTTGCTCAGGTCGCAGACGTTTTGCAGCAGCAGT
CGCTTCACGTTCGCTCGCGTATCGGTGATTCATTCTGCTAACCAGTAAGGCAACCCCGCCAGCCTAGCCG
GGTCCTCAACGACAGGAGCACGATCATGCGCACCCGTGGCCAGGACCCAACGCTGCCCGAGATGCGCCGC
GTGCGGCTGCTGGAGATGGCGGACGCGATGGATATGTTCTGCCAAGGGTTGGTTTGCGCATTCACAGTTC
TCCGCAAGAATTGATTGGCTCCAATTCTTGGAGTGGTGAATCCGTTAGCGAGGTGCCGCCGGCTTCCATT
CAGGTCGAGGTGGCCCGGCTCCATGCACCGCGACGCAACGCGGGGAGGCAGACAAGGTATAGGGCGGCGC
CTACAATCCATGCCAACCCGTTCCATGTGCTCGCCGAGGCGGCATAAATCGCCGTGACGATCAGCGGTCC
AATGATCGAAGTTAGGCTGGTAAGAGCCGCGAGCGATCCTTGAAGCTGTCCCTGATGGTCGTCATCTACC
TGCCTGGACAGCATGGCCTGCAACGCGGGCATCCCGATGCCGCCGGAAGCGAGAAGAATCATAATGGGGA
AGGCCATCCAGCCTCGCGTCGCGAACGCCAGCAAGACGTAGCCCAGCGCGTCGGCCGCCATGCCGGCGAT
AATGGCCTGCTTCTCGCCGAAACGTTTGGTGGCGGGACCAGTGACGAAGGCTTGAGCGAGGGCGTGCAAG
ATTCCGAATACCGCAAGCGACAGGCCGATCATCGTCGCGCTCCAGCGAAAGCGGTCCTCGCCGAAAATGA
CCCAGAGCGCTGCCGGCACCTGTCCTACGAGTTGCATGATAAAGAAGACAGTCATAAGTGCGGCGACGAT
AGTCATGCCCCGCGCCCACCGGAAGGAGCTGACTGGGTTGAAGGCTCTCAAGGGCATCGGTCGACGCTCT
CCCTTATGCGACTCCTGCATTAGGAAGCAGCCCAGTAGTAGGTTGAGGCCGTTGAGCACCGCCGCCGCAA
GGAATGGTGCATGCAAGGAGATGGCGCCCAACAGTCCCCCGGCCACGGGGCCTGCCACCATACCCACGCC
GAAACAAGCGCTCATGAGCCCGAAGTGGCGAGCCCGATCTTCCCCATCGGTGATGTCGGCGATATAGGCG
CCAGCAACCGCACCTGTGGCGCCGGTGATGCCGGCCACGATGCGTCCGGCGTAGAGGATCGAGATCTCGA
TCCCGCGAAATTAATACGACTCACTATAGGGAGACCACAACGGTTTCCCTCTAGAAATAATTTTGTTTAA
CTTTAAGAAGGAGATATACATATGCACCATCACCATCACCATGCTAGCTTCATGTCCCCTATACTAGGTT
ATTGGAAAATTAAGGGCCTTGTGCAACCCACTCGACTTCTTTTGGAATATCTTGAAGAAAAATATGAAGA
GCATTTGTATGAGCGCGATGAAGGTGATAAATGGCGAAACAAAAAGTTTGAATTGGGTTTGGAGTTTCCC
AATCTTCCTTATTATATTGATGGTGATGTTAAATTAACACAGTCTATGGCCATCATACGTTATATAGCTG
ACAAGCACAACATGTTGGGTGGTTGTCCAAAAGAGCGTGCAGAGATTTCAATGCTTGAAGGAGCGGTTTT
GGATATTAGATACGGTGTTTCGAGAATTGCATATAGTAAAGACTTTGAAACTCTCAAAGTTGATTTTCTT
AGCAAGCTACCTGAAATGCTGAAAATGTTCGAAGATCGTTTATGTCATAAAACATATTTAAATGGTGATC
ATGTAACCCATCCTGACTTCATGTTGTATGACGCTCTTGATGTTGTTTTATACATGGACCCAATGTGCCT
GGATGCGTTCCCAAAATTAGTTTGTTTTAAAAAACGTATTGAAGCTATCCCACAAATTGATAAGTACTTG
AAATCCAGCAAGTATATAGCATGGCCTTTGCAGGGCTGGCAAGCCACGTTTGGTGGTGGCGACCATCTCG
AGAATCTTTATTTTCAGGGCGCCATGGGCCGTGAGTTTACCAACCTGAGCGGTATCCGTAACCAGGGTGG
CACCTGCTACCTGAACAGCCTGCTGCAAACCCTGCACTTTACCCCGGAGTTCCGTGAAGCGCTGTTTAGC
CTGGGTCCGGAGGAACTGGGCCTGTTCGAGGACAAGGATAAACCGGACGCGAAAGTGCGTATCATTCCGC
TGCAGCTGCAACGTCTGTTTGCGCAGCTGCTGCTGCTGGATCAAGAAGCGGCGAGCACCGCGGACCTGAC
CGATAGCTTCGGTTGGACCAGCAACGAGGAAATGCGTCAGCACGACGTGCAAGAGCTGAACCGTATCCTG
TTTAGCGCGCTGGAAACCAGCCTGGTTGGCACCAGCGGCCACGATCTGATTTACCGTCTGTATCACGGCA
CCATCGTGAACCAGATTGTTTGCAAGGAGTGCAAAAACGTGAGCGAGCGTCAAGAAGACTTTCTGGATCT
GACCGTGGCGGTTAAGAACGTTAGCGGTCTGGAAGACGCGCTGTGGAACATGTACGTGGAGGAAGAGGTT
TTCGACTGCGATAACCTGTATCACTGCGGCACCTGCGATCGTCTGGTGAAGGCGGCGAAAAGCGCGAAGC
TGCGTAAACTGCCGCCGTTCCTGACCGTGAGCCTGCTGCGTTTCAACTTTGACTTCGTTAAGTGCGAGCG
TTACAAAGAAACCAGCTGCTATACCTTTCCGCTGCGTATCAACCTGAAACCGTTCTGCGAGCAGAGCGAA
CTGGACGATCTGGAATACATCTACGATCTGTTTAGCGTTATCATTCACAAGGGTGGCTGCTACGGTGGCC
ACTACCACGTGTATATCAAAGACGTTGATCACCTGGGTAACTGGCAGTTCCAAGAAGAGAAGAGCAAACC
GGACGTGAACCTGAAGGATCTGCAGAGCGAAGAGGAAATCGACCACCCGCTGATGATCCTGAAAGCGATT
CTGCTGGAGGAAAACAACCTGATTCCGGTTGATCAGCTGGGTCAAAAACTGCTGAAGAAAATCGGCATTA
GCTGGAACAAGAAATATCGTAAGCAGTAAGGATCCGGCTGCTAACGCATTAGCTGGAACAAGAAATATCG
TAAGCAGTAAGGATCCGGCTGCTAACAAAGCCCGAAAGGAAGCTGAGTTGGCTGCTGCCACCGCTGAGCA
ATAACTAGCATAACCCCTTGGGGCCTCTAAACGGGTCTTGAGGGGTTTTTTGCTGAAAGGAGGAACTATA
TCCGGATATCCCGCAAGAGGCCCGGCAGTACCGGCATAACCAAGCCTATGCCTACAGCATCCAGGGTGAC
GGTGCCGAGGATGACGATGAGCGCATTGTTAGATTTCATACACGGTGCCTGACTGCGTTAGCAATTTAAC
TGTGATAAACTACCGCATTAAAGCTTATCGATGATAAGCTGTCAAACATGAGAATTCTTGAAGACGAAAG
GGCCTCGTGATACGCCTATTTTTATAGGTTAATGTCATGATAATAATGGTTTCTTAGACGTCAGGTGGCA
CTTTTCGGGGAAATGTGCGCGGAACCCCTATTTGTTTATTTTTCTAAATACATTCAAATATGTATCCGCT
CATGAGACAATAACCCTGATAAATGCTTCAATAATATTGAAAAAGGAAGAGTATGAGTATTCAACATTTC
CGTGTCGCCCTTATTCCCTTTTTTGCGGCATTTTGCCTTCCTGTTTTTGCTCACCCAGAAACGCTGGTGA
AAGTAAAAGATGCTGAAGATCAGTTGGGTGCACGAGTGGGTTACATCGAACTGGATCTCAACAGCGGTAA
GATCCTTGAGAGTTTTCGCCCCGAAGAACGTTTTCCAATGATGAGCACTTTTAAAGTTCTGCTATGTGGC
GCGGTATTATCCCGTGTTGACGCCGGGCAAGAGCAACTCGGTCGCCGCATACACTATTCTCAGAATGACT
TGGTTGAGTACTCACCAGTCACAGAAAAGCATCTTACGGATGGCATGACAGTAAGAGAATTATGCAGTGC
TGCCATAACCATGAGTGATAACACTGCGGCCAACTTACTTCTGACAACGATCGGAGGACCGAAGGAGCTA
ACCGCTTTTTTGCACAACATGGGGGATCATGTAACTCGCCTTGATCGTTGGGAACCGGAGCTGAATGAAG
CCATACCAAACGACGAGCGTGACACCACGATGCCTGCAGCAATGGCAACAACGTTGCGCAAACTATTAAC
TGGCGAACTACTTACTCTAGCTTCCCGGCAACAATTAATAGACTGGATGGAGGCGGATAAAGTTGCAGGA
CCACTTCTGCGCTCGGCCCTTCCGGCTGGCTGGTTTATTGCTGATAAATCTGGAGCCGGTGAGCGTGGGT
CTCGCGGTATCATTGCAGCACTGGGGCCAGATGGTAAGCCCTCCCGTATCGTAGTTATCTACACGACGGG
GAGTCAGGCAACTATGGATGAACGAAATAGACAGATCGCTGAGATAGGTGCCTCACTGATTAAGCATTGG
TAACTGTCAGACCAAGTTTACTCATATATACTTTAGATTGATTTAAAACTTCATTTTTAATTTAAAAGGA
TCTAGGTGAAGATCCTTTTTGATAATCTCATGACCAAAATCCCTTAACGTGAGTTTTCGTTCCACTGAGC
GTCAGACCCCGTAGAAAAGATCAAAGGATCTTCTTGAGATCCTTTTTTTCTGCGCGTAATCTGCTGCTTG
CAAACAAAAAAACCACCGCTACCAGCGGTGGTTTGTTTGCCGGATCAAGAGCTACCAACTCTTTTTCCGA
AGGTAACTGGCTTCAGCAGAGCGCAGATACCAAATACTGTCCTTCTAGTGTAGCCGTAGTTAGGCCACCA
CTTCAAGAACTCTGTAGCACCGCCTACATACCTCGCTCTGCTAATCCTGTTACCAGTGGCTGCTGCCAGT
GGCGATAAGTCGTGTCTTACCGGGTTGGACTCAAGACGATAGTTACCGGATAAGGCGCAGCGGTCGGGCT
GAACGGGGGGTTCGTGCACACAGCCCAGCTTGGAGCGAACGACCTACACCGAACTGAGATACCTACAGCG
TGAGCTATGAGAAAGCGCCACGCTTCCCGAAGGGAGAAAGGCGGACAGGTATCCGGTAAGCGGCAGGGTC
GGAACAGGAGAGCGCACGAGGGAGCTTCCAGGGGGAAACGCCTGGTATCTTTATAGTCCTGTCGGGTTTC
GCCACCTCTGACTTGAGCGTCGATTTTTGTGATGCTCGTCAGGGGGGCGGAGCCTATGGAAAAACGCCAG
CAACGCGGCCTTTTTACGGTTCCTGGCCTTTTGCTGGCCTTTTGCTCACATGTTCTTTCCTGCGTTATCC
CCTGATTCTGTGGATAACCGTATTACCGCCTTTGAGTGAGCTGATACCGCTCGCCGCAGCCGAACGACCG
AGCGCAGCGAGTCAGTGAGCGAGGAAGCGGAAGAGCGCCTGATGCGGTATTTTCTCCTTACGCATCTGTG
CGGTATTTCACACCGCAATGGTGCACTCTCAGTACAATCTGCTCTGATGCCGCATAGTTAAGCCAGTATA
CACTCCGCTATCGCTACGTGACTGGGTCATGGCTGCGCCCCGACACCCGCCAACACCCGCTGACGCGCCC
TGACGGGCTTGTCTGCTCCCGGCATCCGCTTACAGACAAGCTGTGACCGTCTCCGGGAGCTGCATGTGTC
AGAGGTTTTCACCGTCATCACCGAAACGCGCGAGGCAGCTGCGGTAAAGCTCATCAGCGTGGTCGTGAAG
CGATTCACAGATGTCTGCCTGTTCATCCGCGTCCAGCTCGTTGAGTTTCTCCAGAAGCG
